Addgene plasmid #198322: pUS250
Purpose: (Empty Backbone) Cumate-inducible gene expression in diverse gram negative bacteria. Features also include mobilisation via oriT, a gigantic multiple cloning site, and blue/white screening via amilCP chromoprotein
Depositing lab: Nicholas Coleman & Mark Somerville. Depositing organization: University of Sydney.
Backbone
  Vector backbone: pUS250
  Backbone manufacturer: Coleman
  Backbone size (bp): 4690
  Vector type: Bacterial Expression, Synthetic Biology
  Promoter: cumate-inducible
Growth in bacteria
  Bacterial resistance: Kanamycin, 50 μg/mL
  Growth temperature: 37°C
  Growth strain: DH5alpha
  Copy number: Low Copy
Gene/Insert
  Cloning method: Restriction Enzyme
  Sequencing primers: 5′ GTTCGGTTCGTAAACTGTAATGC; 3′ CCCGTGATATTGCTGAAGAG
Resource information
  A portion of this plasmid was derived from a plasmid made by: n/a
Terms and licenses: Academic/Nonprofit Terms; Industry Terms
Depositor comments: CLONING: The multiple cloning site (MCS) in pUS250 functions differently to a typical MCS. You need to choose one unique restriction site on the left side of the amilCP marker gene (e.g. EcoRI), and one unique restriction site on the right side (e.g. PstI) in order for the blue/white selection and the cumate-inducible expression features to work properly. Cutting the plasmid in this way excises the amilCP gene, replacing it with your gene of interest, and changing the phenotype from blue to white. The vector is also compatible with GoldenGate cloning (using either BsaI or Esp3I) and BioBrick cloning (iGEM). In the case of GoldenGate cloning, you don't need to use two different enzymes, you just use one or the other, since each enzyme has two sites, one on each side of amilCP, and each yields a different overhang. HOST RANGE and EXPRESSION: we have shown that pUS250 can be used for cumate-inducible gene expression in E.coli, Pseudomonas putida, and Rhizobium leguminosarum. It is likely that the plasmid will also be useful in other gram negatives (Proteobacteria) since the pBBR replicon has a very broad host range. The plasmid can be transferred by conjugation from E.coli strains such as S17 or SM10 into other species due to the oriT sequence. For the E.coli and Rhizobium, 100 uM cumate is sufficient for expression. For Pseudomonas, this needs to be increased to 10 mM (we think there is an efflux pump that pumps cumate back out of these cells). The cumate should be added after autoclaving. We make a 0.5 M cumate stock solution by mixing equal parts of 1M aqueous Tris base with 1M cumic acid in ethanol. Cumate is an excellent inducer since it is both cheap and non-toxic to both bacteria and people. You can even use cumin (the spice) for induction of gene expression in this plasmid! (there is enough cumate in the cumin). STABILITY and COPY NUMBER: We estimate that the vector has a copy number of 5-10 in E.coli, so it is certainly a low copy vector. Best to make large-scale plasmid preps (e.g. 50 ml culture) rather than small-scale, in order to ensure you get enough plasmid DNA to work with. The plasmid is quite stable but we have seen white mutants appear occasionally which have deletions in amilCP.
How to cite: pUS250 was a gift from Nicholas Coleman & Mark Somerville (Addgene plasmid # 198322 ; http://n2t.net/addgene:198322 ; RRID:Addgene_198322)
