[The description below was written by a language model from this plasmid's Addgene catalogue record and pLannotate feature annotations shown in this document.]
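Description:
pUS250 is an empty, broad-host-range bacterial expression backbone of about 4.7 kb, designed for cumate-inducible gene expression in diverse Gram-negative bacteria. It replicates from the pBBR1 oriV with its cognate Rep protein, which gives a low copy number in E. coli (estimated by the depositors at 5–10) and a very wide host range among Proteobacteria. Selection is by kanamycin resistance (neo/nptII). An IncP oriT allows the plasmid to be mobilised by conjugation from E. coli donor strains that supply transfer functions. Short annotated fragments of Tn5 transposase and a tetracycline resistance gene appear to be non-functional remnants of the plasmid's construction.

The expression module consists of a class 1 integron Pc promoter followed by a CuO operator. The plasmid also encodes the Pseudomonas putida CymR repressor, on the opposite strand with its own terminator. CymR binds CuO and blocks transcription until cumate releases it. Downstream lies an unusually large cloning region, split in two by an amilCP blue chromoprotein cassette that has its own lac UV5 promoter fragment and ribosome binding site. The cassette is flanked by BioBrick prefix and suffix sequences and followed by a his operon terminator.

Cloning uses one unique restriction site on each side of amilCP, so the insert replaces the marker, colonies change from blue to white, and the gene comes under cumate control. The vector is also compatible with Golden Gate assembly using BsaI or Esp3I and with BioBrick assembly. The depositors report cumate-inducible expression in E. coli, Pseudomonas putida and Rhizobium leguminosarum, with Pseudomonas needing much higher inducer concentrations. They also note occasional spontaneous white mutants caused by deletions in amilCP.
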