Features (pLannotate 1.2.2; 18 found; start..end, strand, type, name):
     31..59      +  promoter       Pc promoter: intI1 (promoter lies within the coding sequence); class 1 integron promoter
     67..94      +  protein_bind   CuO: CymR-binding P2 operator sequence from the p-cmt operon of Pseudomonas putida (Mullick et al., 2006) CymR
    145..166     +  misc_feature   BioBrick prefix: BioBrick prefix for parts that do not start with "ATG"
    197..224     +  promoter       lac UV5 promoter (fragment): E. coli lac promoter with an "up" mutation
    231..249     +  RBS            RBS (fragment): efficient ribosome binding site from bacteriophage T7 gene 10 (Olins and Rangwala, 1989)
    256..918     +  CDS            amilCP: amilCP is a fluorescent protein published in 2008, derived from Acropora millepora. It is reported to be a tetramer.
    933..953     +  misc_feature   BioBrick suffix: universal suffix for all parts
    967..988     +  misc_feature   MCS (fragment): pBluescript multiple cloning site
   1017..1072    +  terminator     his operon terminator: This putative transcriptin terminator from the E. coli his operon has a 2-bp deletion introduced during synthesis. Its efficiency has not been determined.
   1088..1879    -  CDS            neo: KKA2_KLEPN - Also known as kan, nptII. Experimental evidence at protein level: Swiss-Prot protein existence level 1. Resistance to kanamycin, neomycin, paromomycin, ribostamycin, butirosin and gentamicin B. From Klebsiella pneumoniae.
   1915..2037    -  CDS            tnpA (fragment): TN5P_ECOLX - Also known as tnp. Experimental evidence at protein level: Swiss-Prot protein existence level 1. Mediates transposition of transposon Tn5 by a 'cut and paste' mechanism. First, the monomeric transposase binds the 19 bp inverted DNA repeats flanking the transposon. Then, dimerization of the DNA- bound transposase creates a synaptic DNA complex. After nicking of the first DNA strand, excision of the transposon proceeds through a series of intermediates. The transposase then mediates the insertion of the transposon at a new site by strand transfer. The activity of the wild- type tran
   2072..2843    +  rep_origin     pBBR1 oriV: replication origin of the broad-host-range plasmid pBBR1 from Bordetella bronchiseptica; requires the pBBR1 Rep protein for replication
   2844..3506    +  CDS            pBBR1 Rep: replication protein for the broad-host-range plasmid pBBR1 from Bordetella bronchiseptica
   3567..3636    +  CDS            TcR (fragment): tetracycline efflux protein; tet; confers resistance to tetracycline
   3697..3805    -  oriT           oriT: incP origin of transfer
   3923..3966    -  terminator     bacterial terminator: putative bacterial transcription terminator
   3971..4582    -  CDS            CymR: cumate repressor (Mullick et al., 2006); cymR from Pseudomonas putida
   4609..4692    -  CDS            tnpA (fragment): TN5P_ECOLX - Also known as tnp. Experimental evidence at protein level: Swiss-Prot protein existence level 1. Mediates transposition of transposon Tn5 by a 'cut and paste' mechanism. First, the monomeric transposase binds the 19 bp inverted DNA repeats flanking the transposon. Then, dimerization of the DNA- bound transposase creates a synaptic DNA complex. After nicking of the first DNA strand, excision of the transposon proceeds through a series of intermediates. The transposase then mediates the insertion of the transposon at a new site by strand transfer. The activity of the wild- type tran
>Addgene plasmid #198322 | pUS250 | addgene full sequence | sequence record 390064 | Addgene NGS Result
CAAACAGACAACTTGGTCTGTTTGTACCAGTTGACATAAGCCTGTTCGGTTCGTAAACTGTAATGCAACA
AACAGACAATCTGGTCTGTTTGTATCATATGAGCTCGCCTAGAGACCAGTACTCGAGGATCCGGGCCCGG
TACCGAATTCGCGGCCGCTTCTAGAGGCCTAGGACCAGAGACGGAAAAAAGGCTTGACACTTTATGCTTC
CGGCTCGTATAATGTGTGCATTTAACTTTAAGAAGGAGACACACAATGAGCGTGATAGCGAAGCAAATGA
CGTACAAAGTCTACATGAGCGGGACAGTGAACGGGCATTATTTCGAGGTAGAAGGGGACGGGAAGGGTAA
GCCGTACGAAGGAGAGCAGACTGTCAAGCTGACCGTTACCAAAGGTGGGCCGCTGCCGTTCGCATGGGAT
ATTCTGTCACCACAGTGTCAATACGGCAGCATTCCGTTTACTAAATATCCCGAAGACATTCCGGATTACG
TGAAGCAGTCCTTTCCAGAGGGTTACACCTGGGAACGCATTATGAATTTCGAGGATGGAGCTGTATGCAC
AGTGTCGAATGATTCATCCATCCAGGGGAACTGTTTCATTTATCATGTTAAGTTTTCCGGCCTGAATTTT
CCCCCTAATGGCCCTGTGATGCAGAAGAAGACCCAAGGTTGGGAGCCGAACACCGAACGCTTGTTCGCCC
GGGACGGTATGCTGCTCGGCAACAATTTCATGGCACTGAAACTTGAGGGCGGTGGCCATTACCTTTGCGA
ATTTAAGACAACATACAAAGCCAAGAAACCCGTTAAGATGCCTGGTTATCACTACGTTGATCGGAAACTT
GACGTTACTAACCACAATAAGGATTACACGTCGGTTGAACAATGCGAAATCAGCATTGCCCGTAAACCTG
TCGTAGCTTAAGCGTCTCGGTCTACTAGTAGCGGCCGCTGCAGCATGCGCTAGCTTAAGCTTATCGATAT
CGTCGACCAATTGGGTCTCATGGCAGATCTAATATTCGGCAAAAAAGGGCAAGGTGTCACCACCCTGCCC
TTTTTCTTTAAAACCGAAAAGATTACCATGGCACTCAGAAGAACTCGTCAAGAAGGCGATAGAAGGCGAT
GCGCTGCGAATCGGGAGCGGCGATACCGTAAAGCACGAGGAAGCGGTCAGCCCATTCGCCGCCAAGCTCT
TCAGCAATATCACGGGTAGCCAACGCTATGTCCTGATAGCGGTCCGCCACACCCAGCCGACCACAGTCGA
TGAATCCAGAAAAGCGGCCATTTTCCACCATGATATTCGGCAAGCAGGCATCGCCGTGGGTCACGACGAG
ATCCTCGCCGTCGGGCATCCGCGCCTTGAGCCTGGCGAACAGTTCGGCTGGCGCGAGCCCCTGATGCTCT
TCGTCCAGATCATCCTGATCGACAAGACCGGCTTCCATCCGAGTACGTGCTCGCTCGATGCGATGTTTCG
CTTGGTGGTCGAATGGGCAGGTAGCCGGATCAAGCGTATGCAGCCGCCGCATTGCATCAGCCATGATGGA
TACTTTCTCGGCAGGAGCAAGGTGAGATGACAGGAGATCCTGCCCCGGCACTTCGCCCAATAGCAGCCAG
TCCCTTCCCGCTTCAGTGACAACGTCGAGCACAGCTGCGCAAGGAACGCCCGTCGTGGCCAGCCACGATA
GCCGCGCTGCCTCGTCTTGGAGTTCATTCAGGGCACCGGACAGGTCGGTCTTGACAAAAAGAACCGGGCG
CCCCTGCGCTGACAGCCGGAACACGGCGGCATCAGAGCAGCCGATTGTCTGTTGTGCCCAGTCATAGCCG
AATAGCCTCTCCACCCAAGCGGCCGGAGAACCTGCGTGCAATCCATCTTGTTCAATCATGCGAAACGATC
CTCATCCTGTCTCTTGATCCATGGGATCTTGATCCCCTGCGCCATCAGATCCTTGGCGGCAAGAAAGCCA
TCCAGTTTACTTTGCAGGGCTTCCCAACCTTACCAGAGGGCGCCCCAGCTGGCAATTCCGGTTCGCTTGC
TGTCCAGACACAGCCCGTGGATATGTGGACGATGGCCGCGAGCGGCCACCGGCTGGCTCGCTTCGCTCGG
CCCGTGGACAACCCTGCTGGACAAGCTGATGGACAGGCTGCGCCTGCCCACGAGCTTGACCACAGGGATT
GCCCACCGGCTACCCAGCCTTCGACCACATACCCACCGGCTCCAACTGCGCGGCCTGCGGCCTTGCCCCA
TCAATTTTTTTAATTTTCTCTGGGGAAAAGCCTCCGGCCTGCGGCCTGCGCGCTTCGCTTGCCGGTTGGA
CACCAAGTGGAAGGCGGGTCAAGGCTCGCGCAGCGACCGCGCAGCGGCTTGGCCTTGACGCGCCTGGAAC
GACCCAAGCCTATGCGAGTGGGGGCAGTCGAAGGGCGAAGCCCGCCCGCCTGCCCCCCGAGCCTCACGGC
GGCGAGTGCGGGGGTTCCAAGGGGGCAGCGCCACCTTGGGCAAGGCCGAAGGCCGCGCAGTCGATCAACA
AGCCCCGGAGGGGCCACTTTTTGCCGGAGGGGGAGCCGCGCCGAAGGCGTGGGGGAACCCCGCAGGGGTG
CCCTTCTTTGGGCACCAAAGAACTAGATATAGGGCGAAATGCGAAAGACTTAAAAATCAACAACTTAAAA
AAGGGGGGTACGCAACAGCTCATTGCGGCACCCCCCGCAATAGCTCATTGCGTAGGTTAAAGAAAATCTG
TAATTGACTGCCACTTTTACGCAACGCATAATTGTTGTCGCGCTGCCGAAAAGTTGCAGCTGATTGCGCA
TGGTGCCGCAACCGTGCGGCACCCCTACCGCATGGAGATAAGCATGGCCACGCAGTCCAGAGAAATCGGC
ATTCAAGCCAAGAACAAGCCCGGTCACTGGGTGCAAACGGAACGCAAAGCGCATGAGGCGTGGGCCGGGC
TTATTGCGAGGAAACCCACGGCGGCAATGCTGCTGCATCACCTCGTGGCGCAGATGGGCCACCAGAACGC
CGTGGTGGTCAGCCAGAAGACACTTTCCAAGCTCATCGGACGTTCTTTGCGGACGGTCCAATACGCAGTC
AAGGACTTGGTGGCCGAGCGCTGGATCTCCGTCGTGAAGCTCAACGGCCCCGGCACCGTGTCGGCCTACG
TGGTCAATGACCGCGTGGCGTGGGGCCAGCCCCGCGACCAGTTGCGCCTGTCGGTGTTCAGTGCCGCCGT
GGTGGTTGATCACGACGACCAGGACGAATCGCTGTTGGGGCATGGCGACCTGCGCCGCATCCCGACCCTG
TATCCGGGCGAGCAGCAACTACCGACCGGCCCCGGCGAGGAGCCGCCCAGCCAGCCCGGCATTCCGGGCA
TGGAACCAGACCTGCCAGCCTTGACCGAAACGGAGGAATGGGAACGGCGCGGGCAGCAGCGCCTGCCGAT
GCCCGATGAGCCGTGTTTTCTGGACGATGGCGAGCCGTTGGAGCCGCCGACACGGGTCACGCTGCCGCGC
CGGTAGCACTTGGGTTGCGCAGCAACCCGTAAGTGCGCTGTTCCAGACTATCGGCTGTAGCCGCCTCGCC
GCCCTATACCTTGTCTGCCTCCCCGCGTTGCGTCGCGGTGCATGGAGCCGGGCCACCTCGACCTGAATGG
AAGCCGGCGGCACCTCGCTAACGGATTCACCGTTTTTATCAGGCTCTGGGAGACTACGGCCAGCCTCGCA
GAGCAGGATTCCCGTTGAGCACCGCCAGGTGCGAATAAGGGACAGTGAAGAAGGAACACCCGCTCGCGGG
TGGGCCTACTTCACCTATCCTGCCCGGCTGACGCCGTTGGATACACCAAGGAAAGTCTACACGAACCCTT
TGGCAAAATCCTGTATATCGTGCGAAAAAGGATGGATATACCGAAAAAATCGCTATAATGACCCCGAAGC
AAATTTCAGATAAAAAAAATCCTTAGCTTTCGCTAAGGATGATTTCTCTACTAGCGCTTGAATTTCGCGT
ACCGCTCTCGCGCAATTTCGAGTGTCGAGTTCCTGACACGCTCAAAGCGTTCTTTGTCCTTCTGCCATAG
GCTACGAACAGCAAGTCCACGCACCGAATTGAATATCAACCAAAGGATGTCTTCTGCATCATCACGCGAA
AGACCACGGCTCACCAGAACACCAAGCCACATATCCTCGACGACAAACCGATTCCTCTCTACCGTGCGCT
GAATACCCTCGCGTAACGCTGGATCACGGTCGGCAGCCACAATCAAATCAAGGCTGATAGAGAAGTCATC
GTCGAGGAAAAATTCGGCGGCGTCGTCCAGCATTTGCTGGATGACGTCATCCTCTGGCTTCAATTTCGCT
AATCGAGCCCGACTGCGTTCGGTGATCTGTTCGTAAAGCCATTCAAAAGTGGCAAGCAGAAGCTCCAACT
TTGTCGGGAAATGATGGCTCTGCGCTCCTCTCGACACACCAGCTGCACCGGGCACATCTGCGATCCGGAA
TCCCGCGTAACCTTTTTCCCGTAAAACCCCCAGGGCCGCTGCAATCAACTTGCCCTGGGTTTCCATTGCG
CGCTCTGCCTGTGTTCTTCTCTTTGGACTCATGATCACCATCTTGCGAAAGGCGTTGGTTCCCAACCTTA
CCAGAGGGCGCCCCAGCTGGCAATTCCGGTTCGCTTGCTGTCCATAAAACCGCCCAGTCTAGCTATCGCC
AA
